>Addgene plasmid #154813 | pRG645_lexO-AscI_LexA-TF_LEU2MX | addgene full sequence | sequence record 309388 | Addgene NGS Result
CTATAGGGCGAATTGGAGAAACAGAATAATATATAAACCTGTATAATATAACCTTGAAGACTATATTTCT
TTTCGCGGCCGCCTATAGGGCGAATTGGAGCTCCCTAGGTGCTGTATATACTCACAGCATAACTGTATAT
ACACCCAGGGTCTAGGTGCTGTATATACTCACAGCATAACTGTATATACACCCAGGGTCTAGGTGCTGTA
TATACTCACAGCATAACTGTATATACACCCAGGGTCTAGGTGCTGTATATACTCACAGCATAACTGTATA
TACACCCAGGGTCTAGAGCATGTGCTCTGTATGTATATAAAACTCTTGTTTTCTTCTTTTCTCTTCTTTC
CTTATACATTAGGACCTTTGCAGCATAAATTACTATACTTCTATACTAGTGGATCCCCCGGGCTGCAGGA
ATTCATGATTGAATTTCCAGAGTACAGAGATTCTTCTGCTGCTCCAAAAATCTCCGATTTGGAAAGATTG
ATGGACAGGTCTTTGACCAACTCTCAATATGTTGATGGTGCTAACGCTGCTAGATTATTGGGTACTTTCA
TCAGATCCTTCAGATCCGTTATTGGTTCTGCTGAAGAATCTGCTACTAGAGCTAATTTGGTTGAAGCTCA
TGATGAAGCTAAGTTGTTCGGTTTGATGTTGTCTGCTGGTTTCGATTTGATCTGTAACGCTGAATACGTT
CACGGTAGATTGGTTAACAACAAGTGGATCTATTGTCACAGAGGTGGTGAACCAGCAGTTGCTTATTACT
CTTTCTTGAAACAATGTCCAAGATGCTGCTTGGATAGAGGTTTGGAAGGTAGATTGTCTGGTGCTCAACA
TAAGCCAACTTCTCATCATATTGGTGAAATTACCACCGTTGCTATTGCCTTGTTGTTGCAATTAGTTGCT
GCTGCTAACGAAAACCCATTCGAAATTGCTACTATCACCAAGCAATCCCATGATGTTGATGCTATTGGTT
TCAGAGATGACTTGTTGGTCTTGTTCGAAATCAAGGCTTCTCCAATGGTTTCTTTCCCATTGGTTACTGA
ATTGGAAGAACCTATGTTGCAAGAAGGTCCAGACGGTCCAGTTGAGTATAGACAACATTCTTTGGTTGAC
TTGACGTTGCAGGGTAGAGAATTTGCTGTTGCTATTCCACATGCTGAAACAGCTATTCCATTGGGTGAAA
GAGAAGGCGAATCTTGGCCATACGAACCATTGATTGATTACTTTTCTGTTCCAGCTAATGCCGCTTCTTA
CTTGCAAGCCTGGATTGAATTATATGCTGCTTACAGAACTCCCAAGACTCAAAGAGCTGGTAGAACTGCT
GCTTTGGCTTATTTGGTTAATGGTTGGGGTGACGAAATCGATTCTAACAAAACAAAACCAGGTTTGGGTA
GAACCGATGATGTTAAGAAAGGTACTTACCAGTTGTTGAAGTTCGGTTCCTATTACAGAGATGATGCTGC
ATCAGTTCCAGTTAGAGGTGCTTTGGTTGCTAACTTAGATCCTTTGTTTTTGAGGCCAGGTTACATCGAT
GGTTTGTCTGATGTTAGATGGGGTCATGGTAGAGATTTCACTTTGGAAGAAGGTGAGTACAGAATTGCTG
AAGGTTCTTTGAGACACTTGTACGATGCTATTTTGGCTTTCAATGACCCTTTGTTGAATGACCCATTGCT
GCAAGAAATCTTTGATTTGGGTGCTGTCGAAAGAAAGTTGGCTAATGGTGATTTGGAAGCCTTGTTGGAT
AAGTGGATTGCTAGACCAGAAATAGTTTTGGACCCATCTCCAAAGAAGAAGAGAAAAGTTGATATCGACT
ACAAGGATGACGACGACAAGAAGCTTTAACTAACTAACCTCGAGACAGGCCCCTTTTCCTTTGTCTATAT
CATGTAATTAGTTATGTCACGCTTACATTCACGCCCTCCTCCCACATCCGCTCTAACCGAAAAGGAAGGA
GTTAGACAACCTGAAGTCTAGGTCCCTATTTATTTTTTTTAATAGTTATGTTAGTATTAAGAACGTTATT
TATATTTCAAATTTTTCTTTTTTTTCTGTACAAACGCGTGTACGCATGTAACATTATACTGAAAACCTTG
CTTGAGAAGGTTTTGGGACGCTCGAAGGCTTTAATTTGCAAGGTTCGCAGTTTACACTCTCATCGTCGCT
CTCATCATCGCTTCCGTTGTTGTTTTCCTTAGTAGCGTCTGCTTGGTACCCAGCTTCGGCCGCTCTAGAG
AAGCGGGTAAGCTGCCACAGCAATTAATGCACAACATTTAACCTACATTCTTCCTTATCGGATCCTCAAA
ACCCTTAAAAACATATGCCTCACCCTAACATATTTTCCAATTAACCCTCAATATTTCTCTGTCACCCGGC
CTCTATTTTCCATTTTCTTCTTTACCCGCCACGCGTTTTTTTCTTTCAAATTTTTTTCTTCCTTCTTCTT
TTTCTTCCACGTCCTCTTGCATAAATAAATAAACCGTTTTGAAACCAAACTCGCCTCTCTCTCTCCTTTT
TGAAATATTTTTGGGTTTGTTTGATCCTTTCCTTCCCAATCTCTCTTGTTTAATATATATTCATTTATAT
CACGCTCTCTTTTTATCTTCCTTTTTTTCCTCTCTCTTGTATTCTTCCTTCCCCTTTCTACTCAAACCAA
GAAGAAAAAGAAAAGGTCAATCTTTGTTAAAGAATAGGATCTTCTACTACATCAGCTTTTAGATTTTTCA
CGCTTACTGCTTTTTTCTTCCCAAGATCGAAAATTTACTGAATTAACAACTAGTGGATCCCCCGGGCTGC
AGGAATTCATGAAAGCGTTAACGGCCAGGCAACAAGAGGTGTTTGATCTCATCCGTGATCACATCAGCCA
GACAGGTATGCCGCCGACGCGTGCGGAAATCGCGCAGCGTTTGGGGTTCCGTTCCCCAAACGCGGCTGAA
GAACATCTGAAGGCGCTGGCACGCAAAGGCGTTATTGAAATTGTTTCCGGCGCATCACGCGGGATTCGTC
TGTTGCAGGAAGAGGAAGAAGGGTTGCCGCTGGTAGGTCGTGTGGCTGCCGGTGAACCACTTCTGGCGCA
ACAGCATATTGAAGGTCATTATCAGGTCGATCCTTCCTTATTCAAGCCGAATGCTGATTTCCTGCTGCGC
GTCAGCGGGATGTCGATGAAAGACATCGGCATTATGGATGGTGACTTGCTGGCAGTGCATAAAACTCAGG
ATGTACGTAACGGTCAGGTCGTTGTCGCACGTATTGATGACGAGGTTACCGTTAAGCGCCTGAAAAAACA
GGGCAATAAAGTCGAACTGTTGCCAGAAAATAGCGAGTTTAAACCAATTGTCGTAGATCTTCGTCAGCAG
AGCTTCACCATTGAAGGGCTGGCGGTTGGGGTTATTCGCAACGGCGACTGGCTGGGTTCTAAGGATATCT
CTGCTGGAGACATGAGAGCTGCCAACCTTTGGCCAAGCCCGCTCATGATCAAACGCTCTAAGAAGAACAG
CCTGGCCTTGTCCCTGACGGCCGACCAGATGGTCAGTGCCTTGTTGGATGCTGAGCCCCCCATACTCTAT
TCCGAGTATGATCCTACCAGACCCTTCAGTGAAGCTTCGATGATGGGCTTACTGACCAACCTGGCAGACA
GGGAGCTGGTTCACATGATCAACTGGGCGAAGAGGGTGCCAGGCTTTGTGGATTTGACCCTCCATGATCA
GGTCCACCTTCTAGAATGTGCCTGGTTAGAGATCCTGATGATTGGTCTCGTCTGGCGCTCCATGGAGCAC
CCAGTGAAGCTACTGTTTGCTCCTAACTTGCTCTTGGACAGGAACCAGGGAAAATGTGTAGAGGGCATGG
TGGAGATCTTCGACATGCTGCTGGCTACATCATCTCGGTTCCGCATGATGAATCTGCAGGGAGAGGAGTT
TGTGTGCCTCAAATCTATTATTTTGCTTAATTCTGGAGTGTACACATTTCTGTCCAGCACCCTGAAGTCT
CTGGAAGAGAAGGACCATATCCACCGAGTCCTGGACAAGATCACAGACACTTTGATCCACCTGATGGCCA
AGGCAGGCCTGACCCTGCAGCAGCAGCACCAGCGGCTGGCCCAGCTCCTCCTCATCCTCTCCCACATCAG
GCACATGAGTAACAAAGGCATGGAGCATCTGTACAGCATGAAGTGCAAGAACGTGGTGCCCCTCTATGAC
CTGCTGCTGGAGATGCTGGACGCCCACCGCCTACATGCGCCCACTAGCCGTGGAGGGGCATCCGTGGAGG
AGACGGACCAAAGCCACTTGGCCACTGCGGGCTCTACTTCATCGCATTCCTTGCAAAAGTATTACATCAC
GGGGGAGGCAGAGGGTTTCCCTGCCACAGTCGATATCATGCAGGATCTGCCGGGCAACGATAACAGCACC
GCGGGCGAATTTCCAGGTATTACTTTGAGAATCCAAGAAACTGATATGTTGTATAAAGGTGATACTTTGT
ATTTGGATTGGTTGGAAGATGGTATTGCTGAATTGGTTTTCGATGCTCCAGGTTCTGTTAATAAATTGGA
TACTGCTGTTGCTTCTTTGGGTGAAGCTATTGGTGTTTTGGAACAACAATCTGATTTGATTTGGGAAACT
TTGACTGTTAAAGATGCTAAAGTTAATTTCGATTCTGGTTTGGAAAAATTCGAAGAAGCTATTCCATCTG
CTGATGATTTCGATCCAGTTGCTGAAAGAAGATCCTCTGGTGAATTTAGAGCTGAAAGACATTCTGGTGG
TACTGATTTGTGTTTCAAGCTTTAAACGCGTTTAAAGCTTATCCTCGAGACAGGCCCCTTTTCCTTTGTC
TATATCATGTAATTAGTTATGTCACGCTTACATTCACGCCCTCCTCCCACATCCGCTCTAACCGAAAAGG
AAGGAGTTAGACAACCTGAAGTCTAGGTCCCTATTTATTTTTTTTAATAGTTATGTTAGTATTAAGAACG
TTATTTATATTTCAAATTTTTCTTTTTTTTCTGTACAAACGCGTGTACGCATGTAACATTATACTGAAAA
CCTTGCTTGAGAAGGTTTTGGGACGCTCGAAGGCTTTAATTTGCAAGGTTCGCAGTTTACACTCTCATCG
TCGCTCTCATCATCGCTTCCGTTGTTGTTTTCCTTAGTAGCGTCTGCTTGGTACCCAGCTTCGGCCGTAT
TTACAGATAACGATGTCGTTATTATATATATATATATATATTGTCACTTGTACCCAGCTTTTGTTCCCTT
TAGTGAGGGTTAATTTCGAGCTTGGCGTAATCATGGTCATAGCTGTTTCCTGTGTGAAATTGTTATCCGC
TCACAACAGCTGTAATATATAGTAGTAACCTGAAAAATAGTCAATGCCCGTGGTTCATTTGCCAATAGAA
CAGTCGATGTGATCAATGTACACGAAAGTCAATATAAAATATCCAAATAGCCAATGGTGTCAGGACGGCT
AAGGCAAATGCAACTTTGAAATACTTATTCGGTTTGCATCTTGGCGCGCCTCTTCCTGCAGGCATTAATG
AATCGGCCAACGCGCGGGGAGAGGCGGTTTGCGTATTGGGCGCTCTTCCGCTTCCTCGCTCACTGACTCG
CTGCGCTCGGTCGTTCGGCTGCGGCGAGCGGTATCAGCTCACTCAAAGGCGGTAATACGGTTATCCACAG
AATCAGGGGATAACGCAGGAAAGAACATGTGAGCAAAAGGCCAGCAAAAGGCCAGGAACCGTAAAAAGGC
CGCGTTGCTGGCGTTTTTCCATAGGCTCCGCCCCCCTGACGAGCATCACAAAAATCGACGCTCAAGTCAG
AGGTGGCGAAACCCGACAGGACTATAAAGATACCAGGCGTTTCCCCCTGGAAGCTCCCTCGTGCGCTCTC
CTGTTCCGACCCTGCCGCTTACCGGATACCTGTCCGCCTTTCTCCCTTCGGGAAGCGTGGCGCTTTCTCA
TAGCTCACGCTGTAGGTATCTCAGTTCGGTGTAGGTCGTTCGCTCCAAGCTGGGCTGTGTGCACGAACCC
CCCGTTCAGCCCGACCGCTGCGCCTTATCCGGTAACTATCGTCTTGAGTCCAACCCGGTAAGACACGACT
TATCGCCACTGGCAGCAGCCACTGGTAACAGGATTAGCAGAGCGAGGTATGTAGGCGGTGCTACAGAGTT
CTTGAAGTGGTGGCCTAACTACGGCTACACTAGAAGAACAGTATTTGGTATCTGCGCTCTGCTGAAGCCA
GTTACCTTCGGAAAAAGAGTTGGTAGCTCTTGATCCGGCAAACAAACCACCGCTGGTAGCGGTGGTTTTT
TTGTTTGCAAGCAGCAGATTACGCGCAGAAAAAAAGGATCTCAAGAAGATCCTTTGATCTTTTGTTTAAA
CCTACGGGGTCTGACGCTCAGTGGAACGAAAACTCACGTTAAGGGATTTTGGTCATGAGATTATCAAAAA
GGATCTTCACCTAGATCCTTTTAAATTAAAAATGAAGTTTTAAATCAATCTAAAGTATATATGAGTAAAC
TTGGTCTGACAGTTACCAATGCTTAATCAGTGAGGCACCTATCTCAGCGATCTGTCTATTTCGTTCATCC
ATAGTTGCCTGACTCCCCGTCGTGTAGATAACTACGATACGGGAGGGCTTACCATCTGGCCCCAGTGCTG
CAATGATACCGCGAGACCCACGCTCACCGGCTCCAGATTTATCAGCAATAAACCAGCCAGCCGGAAGGGC
CGAGCGCAGAAGTGGTCCTGCAACTTTATCCGCCTCCATCCAGTCTATTAATTGTTGCCGGGAAGCTAGA
GTAAGTAGTTCGCCAGTTAATAGTTTGCGCAACGTTGTTGCCATTGCTACAGGCATCGTGGTGTCACGCT
CGTCGTTTGGTATGGCTTCATTCAGCTCCGGTTCCCAACGATCAAGGCGAGTTACATGATCCCCCATGTT
GTGCAAAAAAGCGGTTAGCTCCTTCGGTCCTCCGATGGTTGTCAGAAGTAAGTTGGCCGCAGTGTTATCA
CTCATGGTTATGGCAGCACTGCATAATTCTCTTACTGTCATGCCATCCGTAAGATGCTTTTCTGTGACTG
GTGAGTACTCAACCAAGTCATTCTGAGAATAGTGTATGCGGCGACCGAGTTGCTCTTGCCCGGCGTCAAT
ACGGGATAATACCGCGCCACATAGCAGAACTTTAAAAGTGCTCATCATTGGAAAACGTTCTTCGGGGCGA
AAACTCTCAAGGATCTTACCGCTGTTGAGATCCAGTTCGATGTAACCCACTCGTGCACCCAACTGATCTT
CAGCATCTTTTACTTTCACCAGCGTTTCTGGGTGAGCAAAAACAGGAAGGCAAAATGCCGCAAAAAAGGG
AATAAGGGCGACACGGAAATGTTGAATACTCATACTCTTCCTTTTTCAATATTATTGAAGCATTTATCAG
GGTTATTGTCTCATGAGCGGATACATATTTGAATGTATTTAGAAAAATAAACAAATAGGGGTTCCGCGCA
CATTTCCCCGAAAAGTGCCACCTGACGTCGAAAGAACGCGGCATTAGCAACATTTGCGAAGCGAACGATT
TTGCGAACTGCTATTAATTAACTCTGGCGCGCCTAACTTTTTGTGTGGTGCCCTCCTCCTTGTCAATATT
AATGTTAAAGTGCAATTCTTTTTCCTTATCACGTTGAGCCATTAGTATCAATTTGCTTACCTGTATTCCT
TTACATCCTCCTTTTTCTCCTTCTTGATAAATGTATGTAGATTGCGTATATAGTTTCGTCTACCCTATGA
ACATATTCCATTTTGTAATTTCGTGTCGCATATGATCCGCAGGCTAACCGGAACCTGTATTATTTAGTTT
ATGCTACGTTAAATAAAGACCTTTCGTTCACATAACTGAATGTGTAATGGCCTTGAGATTTCAAGCATAC
CAAGTTGGTGGAGACGGGGTCGTTACAAAAGACTCTTTAAGCCAAGATTTCCTTGACAGCCTTGGCGATA
GCATCGCCAACCTCAGTGGTAGAGTTAGAACCACCAAGGTCACCGGTTCTGACACCTGCATCCAAGACAT
TTCTAACAGCTTCTTCAAGAGCCCTACCTTCTTCAACCAAATCCAAGGATAACTTCAACATCATAGCTGC
AGATAAGATGGTAGCAATTGGGTTAACCTTGTTTGCTGGTAAATCTGGGGCAGAACCATGACATGGTTCG
TACAAACCGAATGCCTTGTTAGTGTCAGGTAGGGAAGCTAGAGATGCAGAAGGTAATAAACCCAAAGAAC
CTGGAATAACAGAGGCTTCATCGGAGATAATATCACCAAACATGTTGTTGGTAATAACAACACCGTTTAG
CTTAGTTGGTGATTTAACCAAAATCATAGCAGCAGAGTCGATCAATTGGTGCTGAACAGTTAATTGTGGG
AACTCAGTCTTGATGGTTTCTTCAACAGTCTTTCTCCACAATCTGGAAGAGGCAAGCACGTTAGCCTTGT
CAAGAGACCAGATTGGTAATGGTGGGTTTTGTTGCAATGCCAAGAAAGCAGCCATTCTTGTAATTCTTTG
AACTTCAGGAACACTGTATTTCTCAGAGTCCCAAGCAACTCCGTCACCTTCATCTTCTTTTCTTTCACCA
AAGTAGATACCACCAACCAATTCTCTAACGACGACGAAATCAGTACCCTTTGCATATTCAGGCTTCAAAG
GAGAAAGATCTAGTAAAGAATCAGAAGCAAAGTTACATGGTCTCAAGTTGGCGTATAGACCCAATTCCTT
TCTGATCTTCAATAGACCTTGTTCTGGTCTAACTGCGCCCGTACCCCATTTTGGACCACCAACAGCACCT
AGTAAGACAGCATCGGCTTTCTTAGAGGCTTCAAGAGCTTCATCTGGTAAAGGAGTGCCAGTGGCATCGA
TGGCAGCACCCCCGATCAAGTGATGTTGGAAATTGAACTTAATTTCTGGACGGACTTCAGCAATGGCATT
CAAGACCTTAATAGCTTCGTCAGTAACTTCTTTACCGACGTGATCACCCGGTAGGACAACGATATTCTTA
GACATGGTATAATCTGTGTAGTGTGGGATACTTTTTACTTCTTCAAATAGGTATCAACAATAAAAATAAA
TCGAAGCAAATGTAGGAATGCGTTAAAGCAGATGTACTTACTTAGAGTACATAGATATATTTATATAATT
CAATATATAAAAGTATATGAAGCATCTGATGTTGAACCTGTCATGACTCTAAACTGGAATGGGTAGTTAT
GCTTCTGAAGGTTTTCCGTTAGAAAATGAGTGCAGGGATCAGGCCCGGAACCGGTTTTAGCCTGAAAGGA
AAAGAAAAAAATGCGGTGATTACTAGCACGTGACTGCGCTGAATTGGAATCTACCACAAGTACAGCGAAT
GGCAAGAGGGAAGGGGAATATATTGTGCCTGGCGGTAGCGTCTGCTATATCAAATGTTAAACATAACTAA
ATGCAGTAGTGAATAGAGTAATGTATTTCTACATCTGTGGGTAGGGCCAATGGGAGCCCGATGTCTATTG
TACAGATATTTTCCTTTTATAGTTAATCAATTCAACTTGGAAATCATTGAGTCGATGTCTACTTGGATAA
CTGGAGCCGTGGCAGCGTTTGAAATTTGACGAGTCTTCTTGTTTTGTTCGCGCATTTTCAGTTTATTCAA
ACGGGAGATGGCACCGAATCCACTGACTTCTCTGTTCAATTTGAATGGTAATAGGAAGAAAGTACATTTC
GAGAAATTTTCGCCCAACGTCGAAATCTCATGGATGATTTCCTCGATACAAATGACACCTTCATCACCTA
ATTTCTCTTCAACGATATTGTTGTCATTCAAGATTATCTCTTTTGGTTCTTTATCTTCTGGCCTTTGCCA
CATTATTCTAGTTCTCTTTTGGATTAAAGAACGGATAGATGCAAGTGAAGGTTGTCCGATAACAATATAT
GGTGATACAAGTTTCAACAATGGGTACACGTCCTTGGTAAGTTTGATGAAAACACCAGTGTTCAACTCAA
CAAGTCTCAAAAGAGATAACACTTTGTAAGCCTTTGCTGGGATCTTCACAGCGATCGGATGTGCTGCAAG
GCGATTAAGTTGGGTAACGCCAGGGTTTTCCCAGTCACGACGTTGTAAAACGACGGCCAGTGAATTGTAA
TACGACTCA
Features (pLannotate 1.2.2; 21 found; start..end, strand, type, name):
    395..424     +  misc_feature   MCS (fragment): pBluescript multiple cloning site
   1814..1840    +  CDS            3xFLAG (fragment): three tandem FLAG® epitope tags, followed by an enterokinase cleavage site
   1890..2139    +  terminator     CYC1 terminator: S. cerevisiae CYC1; transcription terminator for CYC1
   2778..2808    +  misc_feature   MCS (fragment): pBluescript multiple cloning site
   2809..3414    +  CDS            lexA: LEXA_ECOLI - Also known as exrA, spr, tsl, umuA. Experimental evidence at protein level: Swiss-Prot protein existence level 1. Represses a number of genes involved in the response to DNA damage (SOS response), including recA and lexA. Binds to the 16 bp palindromic sequence 5'-CTGTATATATATACAG-3'. In the presence of single- stranded DNA, RecA interacts with LexA causing an autocatalytic cleavage which disrupts the DNA-binding part of LexA, leading to derepression of the SOS regulon and eventually DNA repair. Implicated in hydroxy radical-mediated cell death induced by hydroxyurea treatment (Pu
   3433..4368    +  CDS            ERT2: mutated ligand-binding domain of the human estrogen receptor (Feil et al., 1997)
   4456..4608    +  CDS            fadB (fragment): FADB_ECOLI - Also known as oldB. Experimental evidence at protein level: Swiss-Prot protein existence level 1. Involved in the aerobic and anaerobic degradation of long- chain fatty acids via beta-oxidation cycle. Catalyzes the formation of 3-oxoacyl-CoA from enoyl-CoA via L-3-hydroxyacyl-CoA. It can also use D-3-hydroxyacyl-CoA and cis-3-enoyl-CoA as substrate. From Escherichia coli (strain K12).
   4603..4704    +  CDS            yjaG (fragment): YJAG_ECOLI - Protein predicted: Swiss-Prot protein existence level 4. From Escherichia coli (strain K12).
   4835..5084    +  terminator     CYC1 terminator: S. cerevisiae CYC1; transcription terminator for CYC1
   5206..5223    -  promoter       LEU2 promoter (fragment): S. cerevisiae LEU2
   5247..5265    -  promoter       T3 promoter: promoter for bacteriophage T3 RNA polymerase
   5310..5326    -  protein_bind   lac operator: The lac repressor binds to the lac operator to inhibit transcription in E. coli. This inhibition can be relieved by adding lactose or isopropyl-β-D-thiogalactopyranoside (IPTG). lac repressor encoded by lacI
   5406..5510    -  CDS            YC021_YEAST (fragment): Protein predicted: Swiss-Prot protein existence level 4. From Saccharomyces cerevisiae (strain ATCC 204508 / S288c) (Baker's yeast).
   5522..5573    -  CDS            lacI (fragment): lac repressor; lacI; The lac repressor binds to the lac operator to inhibit transcription in E. coli. This inhibition can be relieved by adding lactose or isopropyl-β-D-thiogalactopyranoside (IPTG).
   5756..6344    -  rep_origin     ori: high-copy-number ColE1/pMB1/pBR322/pUC origin of replication
   6523..7383    -  CDS            AmpR: β-lactamase; bla; confers resistance to ampicillin, carbenicillin, and related antibiotics
   7384..7488    -  promoter       AmpR promoter: bla
   7950..9029    -  CDS            LEU2: LEU3_YEAST - Experimental evidence at protein level: Swiss-Prot protein existence level 1. Catalyzes the oxidation of 3-carboxy-2-hydroxy-4- methylpentanoate (3-isopropylmalate) to 3-carboxy-4-methyl-2- oxopentanoate. The product decarboxylates to 4-methyl-2 oxopentanoate. From Saccharomyces cerevisiae (strain ATCC 204508 / S288c) (Baker's yeast).
   9550..10068   -  CDS            RLP7 (fragment): RLP7_YEAST - Also known as RPL7. Experimental evidence at protein level: Swiss-Prot protein existence level 1. Involved in the biogenesis of the 60S ribosomal subunit. May act as a specificity factor that binds precursor rRNAs and tethers the enzymes that carry out the early 5' to 3' exonucleolytic reactions that generate the mature rRNAs. From Saccharomyces cerevisiae (strain ATCC 204508 / S288c) (Baker's yeast).
  10067..10145   -  CDS            lacZα (fragment): LacZα fragment of β-galactosidase; lacZ fragment
  10148..7       +  promoter       T7 promoter (across the origin): promoter for bacteriophage T7 RNA polymerase
