[The description below was written by a language model from this plasmid's Addgene catalogue record and pLannotate feature annotations shown in this document.]
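Description:
pRG645_lexO-AscI_LexA-TF_LEU2MX is a 10.2 kb yeast integrating expression plasmid built on the pRG205MX backbone. It is designed for inducible production of the AscI restriction endonuclease in Saccharomyces cerevisiae. In E. coli it is maintained at high copy through a ColE1/pUC-type origin and selected with ampicillin via the β-lactamase gene. No yeast replication origin is annotated. Instead, the depositor notes that the plasmid is linearized with AscI for integration into the yeast genome, and transformants are selected by LEU2 prototrophy. The short S. cerevisiae genomic fragments picked up by the annotation (RLP7, YC021) probably belong to the yeast marker or targeting sequences of the backbone, though the record does not say so explicitly.

The payload consists of two expression cassettes, each ending in a CYC1 terminator. The first carries the AscI open reading frame (ascIR, from Arthrobacter sp. NEB 688), fused at its C terminus to a nuclear localization signal and a FLAG epitope. It is driven by a synthetic promoter of four lexA operator sites upstream of a CYC1 core promoter, which should have little activity without a cognate activator. The second cassette uses the constitutive ACT1 promoter to express that activator, LexA-ER-B112. This synthetic transcription factor joins the bacterial LexA DNA-binding protein to an estrogen receptor ligand-binding domain and the B112 activation domain. The E. coli fadB and yjaG fragments in the automated annotation most likely correspond to B112, which derives from E. coli sequence. Estrogen receptor fusions of this kind are typically activated by hormone, so adding an estrogen receptor ligand switches on AscI transcription. According to the associated publication, the system is used to generate DNA double-strand breaks at single or multiple defined sites in the yeast genome.
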