Addgene plasmid #154813: pRG645_lexO-AscI_LexA-TF_LEU2MX
Purpose: Inducible expression of AscI endonuclease in S. cerevisiae
Depositing lab: Lorraine Symington. Depositing organization: Columbia University. Publication: Efficient DNA double-strand break formation at single or multiple defined sites in the Saccharomyces cerevisiae genome. Gnugge R, Symington LS. Nucleic Acids Res. 2020 Oct 14. pii: 5923424. doi: 10.1093/nar/gkaa833. PubMed 33053188.
Backbone
  Vector backbone: pRG205MX
  Backbone manufacturer: Addgene plasmid # 64535
  Backbone size w/o insert (bp): 5193
  Total vector size (bp): 10159
  Vector type: Yeast Expression
  Selectable markers: LEU2
Growth in bacteria
  Bacterial resistance: Ampicillin, 100 μg/mL
  Growth temperature: 37°C
  Growth strain: DH5alpha
  Copy number: High Copy
Gene/Insert 1
  Gene/Insert name: AscI endonuclease (alt name: ascIR)
  Species: Arthrobacter sp. NEB 688
  Insert size (bp): 2117
  Promoter: lexO_4-CYC1_core
  Tag / fusion protein: NLS (C terminal on insert); FLAG (C terminal on insert)
  Cloning method: Restriction Enzyme; 5′ cloning site SacI (not destroyed); 3′ cloning site KpnI (non-unique) (not destroyed)
  Sequencing primers: 5′ T7 TAATACGACTCACTATAGGG
Gene/Insert 2
  Gene/Insert name: LexA-ER-B112
  Species: Synthetic
  Insert size (bp): 2926
  Promoter: ACT1
  Cloning method: Restriction Enzyme; 5′ cloning site XbaI (non-unique) (not destroyed); 3′ cloning site KpnI (non-unique) (not destroyed)
  Sequencing primers: 5′ ACT1 Promoter Forward TATTTCTCTGTCACCCGGCC; 3′ M13 Reverse CAGGAAACAGCTATGAC
Resource information
  A portion of this plasmid was derived from a plasmid made by: LexA TF from FRP880 (Addgene plasmid # 58437).
Terms and licenses: Academic/Nonprofit Terms; Industry Terms: Not Available to Industry
Depositor comments: Linearize plasmid with AscI for integration into the yeast genome. See Gnuegge et al., 2016 (https://pubmed.ncbi.nlm.nih.gov/26647923/) for details.
How to cite: pRG645_lexO-AscI_LexA-TF_LEU2MX was a gift from Lorraine Symington (Addgene plasmid # 154813 ; http://n2t.net/addgene:154813 ; RRID:Addgene_154813)
